Addgene plasmid #190796: PRE-Hsp70BbCas9_1.2
Purpose: gypsyPRE-Hsp70Bb-Cas9-T2A-eGFP; heat-shock inducible Cas9-T2A-eGFP expression regulated by upstream Polycomb response elements with one gypsy insulator element. Step 2 in cloning process.
Depositing lab: Omar Akbari. Depositing organization: University of California, San Diego (UCSD). Publication: Polycomb response elements reduce leaky expression of Cas9 under temperature-inducible Hsp70Bb promoter in Drosophila melanogaster. Warsinger-Pepe N, Chang C, Desroberts CR, Akbari OS. G3 (Bethesda). 2023 Apr 11;13(4):jkad024. doi: 10.1093/g3journal/jkad024. PubMed 36705519.
Backbone
  Vector backbone: AttB with mini-white
  Total vector size (bp): 16462
  Vector type: Insect Expression
Growth in bacteria
  Bacterial resistance: Ampicillin, 100 μg/mL
  Growth temperature: 37°C
  Growth strain: NEB Stable
  Growth instructions: Follow the same growth instructions as indicated for Addgene plasmid #122486
  Copy number: Low Copy
Gene/Insert
  Gene/Insert name: gypsyPRE-Hsp70Bb-Cas9-T2A-eGFP
  Species: D. melanogaster (fly)
Terms and licenses: Academic/Nonprofit Terms; Industry Terms: Not Available to Industry
Depositor comments: Depositor recommends running a restriction digest to verify the correct size of the poly PREs, as indicated in the “Cloning and storage of PRExpress plasmid" document for Addgene plasmid #122486: https://www.addgene.org/122486/.
How to cite: PRE-Hsp70BbCas9_1.2 was a gift from Omar Akbari (Addgene plasmid # 190796 ; http://n2t.net/addgene:190796 ; RRID:Addgene_190796)
