[The description below was written by a language model from this plasmid's Addgene catalogue record and pLannotate feature annotations shown in this document.]
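Description:
PRE-Hsp70BbCas9_1.2 is a 16,462 bp insect expression plasmid for making transgenic Drosophila melanogaster, built on an attB/mini-white backbone. It is propagated in E. coli under ampicillin selection (AmpR with its own promoter). It carries a ColE1/pUC-type origin and an f1 origin, along with residual cloning-vector elements such as lacZα and lac promoter fragments and T7 and T3 promoters. The origin is annotated as a high-copy type, but the catalogue lists the plasmid as low copy. The depositor also advises checking the size of the repeated PRE array by restriction digest, which suggests that this region can be unstable. The φC31 attB site allows integrase-mediated insertion into a genomic attP landing site. The mini-white gene serves as an eye-colour marker for identifying transformant flies. A single loxP site lies just downstream of mini-white.

The payload is a heat-shock-inducible Cas9 cassette. The Drosophila hsp70Bb promoter drives Streptococcus pyogenes Cas9 carrying a C-terminal nucleoplasmin NLS. According to the catalogue entry, a T2A peptide then links Cas9 to EGFP, so both proteins are produced from one transcript and fluorescence reports Cas9 expression. The T2A itself is not annotated, but a short gap between the NLS and EGFP is consistent with it. A baculoviral P74 fragment follows EGFP; it probably reflects an AcMNPV-derived 3′ region, although the record does not describe its function.

Upstream of the promoter is one gypsy insulator, followed by roughly 2.7 kb of unannotated sequence where the Polycomb response elements named in the record presumably sit. The PREs are intended to recruit Polycomb silencing and reduce leaky Cas9 expression at non-inducing temperatures. The record describes this plasmid as step 2 of a cloning series, so it is an intermediate design.
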