Features (pLannotate 1.2.2; 21 found; start..end, strand, type, name):
     30..458     -  rep_origin     f1 ori (sequence partly withheld): f1 bacteriophage origin of replication; arrow indicates direction of (+) strand synthesis
    463..620     -  CDS            lacZα (fragment): LacZα fragment of β-galactosidase; lacZ fragment
    623..641     +  promoter       T7 promoter: promoter for bacteriophage T7 RNA polymerase
    666..4785    +  gene           mini-white: white; This modified version of the white gene lacks part of the first intron.
   4792..4825    -  protein_bind   loxP: Cre-mediated recombination occurs in the 8-bp core sequence (GCATACAT). Cre recombinase
   4886..5271    -  protein_bind   gypsy insulator: chromatin insulator from Drosophila Su(Hw), CP190, and Mod(mdg4)67.2
   7971..8209    +  promoter       hsp70 promoter: Drosophila melanogaster hsp70Bb promoter
   8340..9941    +  CDS            Cas9(N): N-terminal portion of Streptococcus pyogenes Cas9 (Zetsche et al., 2015)
   9942..12440   +  CDS            Cas9(C): C-terminal portion of Streptococcus pyogenes Cas9 (Zetsche et al., 2015)
  12441..12488   +  CDS            nucleoplasmin NLS: bipartite nuclear localization signal from nucleoplasmin
  12543..13262   +  CDS            EGFP: the original enhanced GFP (Yang et al., 1996) mammalian codon-optimized
  13290..13946   -  CDS            P74 (fragment): PIF0_NPVAC - Experimental evidence at protein level: Swiss-Prot protein existence level 1. Plays an essential role for oral infectivity of occlusion- derived virus (ODV) and functions also in host midgut attachment and fusion by binding to a specific host receptor. From Autographa californica nuclear polyhedrosis virus (AcMNPV).
  13986..14055   +  protein_bind   attB: attB site for the φC31 integrase (Groth et al., 2000) phage φC31 integrase
  14274..14292   -  promoter       T3 promoter: promoter for bacteriophage T3 RNA polymerase
  14335..14357   -  protein_bind   lac operator (fragment): The lac repressor binds to the lac operator to inhibit transcription in E. coli. This inhibition can be relieved by adding lactose or isopropyl-β-D-thiogalactopyranoside (IPTG). lac repressor encoded by lacI
  14361..14391   -  promoter       lac promoter: promoter for the E. coli lac operon
  14406..14427   -  protein_bind   CAP binding site: CAP binding activates transcription in the presence of cAMP. E. coli catabolite activator protein
  14440..14532   -  CDS            lacI (fragment): lac repressor; lacI; The lac repressor binds to the lac operator to inhibit transcription in E. coli. This inhibition can be relieved by adding lactose or isopropyl-β-D-thiogalactopyranoside (IPTG).
  14715..15303   -  rep_origin     ori: high-copy-number ColE1/pMB1/pBR322/pUC origin of replication
  15474..16334   -  CDS            AmpR: β-lactamase; bla; confers resistance to ampicillin, carbenicillin, and related antibiotics
  16335..16439   -  promoter       AmpR promoter: bla
>Addgene plasmid #190796 | PRE-Hsp70BbCas9_1.2 | addgene full sequence | sequence record 376571 | Addgene NGS Result
CTAAATTGTAAGCGTTAATATTTTGTTAAAATTCGCGTTAAATTTTTGTTAAATCAGCTCATTTTTTAAC
CAATAGGCCGAAATCGGCAAAATCCCTTATAAATCAAAAGAATAGACCGAGATAGGGT
[37 nt withheld, positions 129-165]
AAAGAACGTGGACTCCAACGTCAAAGG
[49 nt withheld, positions 193-241]
T
[91 nt withheld, positions 243-333]
G
[124 nt withheld, positions 335-458]
CCCATTCGCCATTCAGGCTGCGCAACTGTTGGGAAGGGCGATCGGTGCGGGCCTCTTCGCTATTACGCCA
GCTGGCGAAAGGGGGATGTGCTGCAAGGCGATTAAGTTGGGTAACGCCAGGGTTTTCCCAGTCACGACGT
TGTAAAACGACGGCCAGTGAATTGTAATACGACTCACTATAGGGCGAATTGGGTACGTACCGGGCCCCTA
GTATGTATGTAAGTTAATAAAACCCATTTTTGCGGAAAGTAGATAAAAAAAACATTTTTTTTTTTTACTG
CACTGGATATCATTGAACTTATCTGATCAGTTTTAAATTTACTTCGATCCAAGGGTATTTGATGTACCAG
GTTCTTTCGATTACCTCTCACTCAAAATGACATTCCACTCAAAGTCAGCGCTGTTTGCCTCCTTCTCTGT
CCACAGAAATATCGCCGTCTCTTTCGCCGCTGCGTCCGCTATCTCTTTCGCCACCGTTTGTAGCGTTACG
TAGCGTCAATGTCCGCCTTCAGTTGCATTTTGTCAGCGGTTTCGTGACGAAGCTCCAAGCGGTTTACGCC
ATCAATTAAACACAAAGTGCTGTGCCAAAACTCCTCTCGCTTCTTATTTTTGTTTGTTTTTTGAGTGATT
GGGGTGGTGATTGGTTTTGGGTGGGTAAGCAGGGGAAAGTGTGAAAAATCCCGGCAATGGGCCAAGAGGA
TCAGGAGCTATTAATTCGCGGAGGCAGCAAACACCCATCTGCCGAGCATCTGAACAATGTGAGTAGTACA
TGTGCATACATCTTAAGTTCACTTGATCTATAGGAACTGCGATTGCAACATCAAATTGTCTGCGGCGTGA
GAACTGCGACCCACAAAAATCCCAAACCGCAATTGCACAAACAAATAGTGACACGAAACAGATTATTCTG
GTAGCTGTTCTCGCTATATAAGACAATTTTTGAGATCATATCATGATCAAGACATCTAAAGGCATTCATT
TTCGACTATATTCTTTTTTACAAAAAATATAACAACCAGATATTTTAAGCTGATCCTAGATGCACAAAAA
ATAAATAAAAGTATAAACCTACTTCGTAGGATACTTCGGGGTACTTTTTGTTCGGGGTTAGATGAGCATA
ACGCTTGTAGTTGATATTTGAGATCCCCTATCATTGCAGGGTGACAGCGGAGCGGCTTCGCAGAGCTGCA
TTAACCAGGGCTTCGGGCAGGCCAAAAACTACGGCACGCTCCGGCCACCCAGTCCGCCGGAGGACTCCGG
TTCAGGGAGCGGCCAACTAGCCGAGAACCTCACCTATGCCTGGCACAATATGGACATCTTTGGGGCGGTC
AATCAGCCGGGCTCCGGATGGCGGCAGCTGGTCAACCGGACACGCGGACTATTCTGCAACGAGCGACACA
TACCGGCGCCCAGGAAACATTTGCTCAAGAACGGTGAGTTTCTATTCGCAGTCGGCTGATCTGTGTGAAA
TCTTAATAAAGGGTCCAATTACCAATTTGAAACTCAGTTTGCGGCGTGGCCTATCCGGGCGAACTTTTGG
CCGTGATGGGCAGTTCCGGTGCCGGAAAGACGACCCTGCTGAATGCCCTTGCCTTTCGATCGCCGCAGGG
CATCCAAGTATCGCCATCCGGGATGCGACTGCTCAATGGCCAACCTGTGGACGCCAAGGAGATGCAGGCC
AGGTGCGCCTATGTCCAGCAGGATGACCTCTTTATCGGCTCCCTAACGGCCAGGGAACACCTGATTTTCC
AAGCCATGGTGCGGATGCCACGACATCTGACCTATCGGCAGCGAGTGGCCCGCGTGGATCAGGTGATCCA
GGAGCTTTCGCTCAGCAAATGTCAGCACACGATCATCGGTGTGCCCGGCAGGGTGAAAGGTCTGTCCGGC
GGAGAAAGGAAGCGTCTGGCATTCGCCTCCGAGGCTCTAACCGATCCGCCGCTTCTGATCTGCGATGAGC
CCACCTCCGGACTGGACTCCTTTACCGCCCACAGCGTCGTCCAGGTGCTGAAGAAGCTGTCGCAGAAGGG
CAAGACCGTCATCCTGACCATTCATCAGCCGTCTTCCGAGCTGTTTGAGCTCTTTGACAAGATCCTTCTG
ATGGCCGAGGGCAGGGTAGCTTTCTTGGGCACTCCCAGCGAAGCCGTCGACTTCTTTTCCTAGTGAGTTC
GATGTGTTTATTAAGGGTATCTAGTATTACATAACATCTCAACTCCTATCCAGCGTGGGTGCCCAGTGTC
CTACCAACTACAATCCGGCGGACTTTTACGTACAGGTGTTGGCCGTTGTGCCCGGACGGGAGATCGAGTC
CCGTGATCGGATCGCCAAGATATGCGACAATTTTGCCATTAGCAAAGTAGCCCGGGATATGGAGCAGTTG
TTGGCCACCAAAAATCTGGAGAAGCCACTGGAGCAGCCGGAGAATGGGTACACCTACAAGGCCACCTGGT
TCATGCAGTTCCGGGCGGTCCTGTGGCGATCCTGGCTGTCGGTGCTCAAGGAACCACTCCTCGTAAAAGT
GCGACTTATTCAGACAACGGTGAGTGGTTCCAGTGGAAACAAATGATATAACGCTTACAATTCTTGGAAA
CAAATTCGCTAGATTTTAGATAGAATTGCCTGATTCCACACCCTTCTTAGTTTTTTTCAATGAGATGTAT
AGTTTATAGTTTTGCAGAAGATAAATAAATTTCATTTAACTCGCGAATATTAATGAGATGCGAGTAACAT
TTTAATTTGCAGATGGTTGCCATCTTGATTGGCCTCATCTTTTTGGGCCAACAACTCACGCAAGTGGGTG
TGATGAATATCAACGGAGCCATCTTCCTCTTCCTGACCAACATGACCTTTCAAAACGTCTTTGCCACGAT
AAATGTAAGTCATGTTTAGAATACATTTGCATTTCAATAATTTACTAACTTTCTAATGAATCGATTCGAT
TTAGGTGTTCACCTCAGAGCTGCCAGTTTTTATGAGGGAGGCCCGAAGTCGACTTTATCGCTGTGACACA
TACTTTCTGGGCAAAACGATTGCCGAATTGCCGCTTTTTCTCACAGTGCCACTGGTCTTCACGGCGATTG
CCTATCCGATGATCGGACTGCGGGCCGGAGTGCTGCACTTCTTCAACTGCCTGGCGCTGGTCACTCTGGT
GGCCAATGTGTCAACGTCCTTCGGATATCTAATATCCTGCGCCAGCTCCTCGACCTCGATGGCGCTGTCT
GTGGGTCCGCCGGTTATCATACCATTCCTGCTCTTTGGCGGCTTCTTCTTGAACTCGGGCTCGGTGCCAG
TATACCTCAAATGGTTGTCGTACCTCTCATGGTTCCGTTACGCCAACGAGGGTCTGCTGATTAACCAATG
GGCGGACGTGGAGCCGGGCGAAATTAGCTGCACATCGTCGAACACCACGTGCCCCAGTTCGGGCAAGGTC
ATCCTGGAGACGCTTAACTTCTCCGCCGCCGATCTGCCGCTGGACTACGTGGGTCTGGCCATTCTCATCG
TGAGCTTCCGGGTGCTCGCATATCTGGCTCTAAGACTTCGGGCCCGACGCAAGGAGTAGCCGACATATAT
CCGAAATAACTGCTTGTTTTTTTTTTTTACCATTATTACCATCGTGTTTACTGTTTATTGCCCCCTCAAA
AAGCTAATGTAATTATATTTGTGCCAATAAAAACAAGATATGACCTATAGAATACAAGTATTTCCCCTTC
GAACATCCCCACAAGTAGACTTTGGATTTGTCTTCTAACCAAAAGACTTACACACCTGCATACCTTACAT
CAAAAACTCGTTTATCGCTACATAAAACACCGGGATATATTTTTTATATACATACTTTTCAAATCGCGCG
CCCTCTTCATAATTCACCTCCACCACACCACGTTTCGTAGTTGCTCTTTCGCTGTCTCCCACCCGCTCTC
CGCAACACATTCACCTTTTGTTCGACGACCTTGGAGCGACTGTCGTTAGTTCCGCGCGATTCGGTTCGCT
CAAATGGTTCCGAGTGGTTCATTTCGTCTCAATAGAAATTAGTAATAAATATTTGTATGTACAATTTATT
TGCTCCAATATATTTGTATATATTTCCCTCACAGCTATATTTATTCTAATTTAATATTATGACTTTTTAA
GGTAATTTTTTGTGACCTGTTCGGAGTGATTAGCGTTACAATTTGAACTGAAAGTGACATCCAGTGTTTG
TTCCTTGTGTAGATGCATCTCAAAAAAATGGTGGGCATAATAGTGTTGTTTATATATATCAAAAATAACA
ACTATAATAATAAGAATACATTTAATTTAGAAAATGCTTGGATTTCACTGGAACTAGGCTAGCATAACTT
CGTATAATGTATGCTATACGAAGTTATGCTAGCGGATCCCTCCGTTGTATGTTGTAGCGTCTGTGAAGCG
TCCTACTCCTAAGGTACAATTGATCGGCTAAATGGTATGGCAAGAAAAGGTATGCAATATAATAATCTTT
TATTGGGTATGCAACGAAAATTTGTTTCGTCAACGTATGCAATATTTTTTATTAAAAGAGGGTATGCAAT
GTATTTTATTAAAAACGGGTATGCAATATAATAATCTTTTATTGGGTATGCAACGAAAATTTGTTTCGTC
AAAGTATGCAATATTTTTTATTAAAAGAGGGTATGCAATGTATTTTATTAAAAACGGGTATGCAATAAAA
AATTATTTGGTTTCTCTAAAAAGTATGCAGCACTTATTTTTTGATAAGGTATGCAACAAAATTTTACTTT
GCCGAAAATATGCAATGTTTTTGCGAATAAATTCAACGCACACTTATTACGTGAGGTACCCTACTAGTGC
CATTGCTACAGGCATCGTTGCCCGACATTTTGCCCTCCGGTTCCCAACGATCAACTGCAGAGGCAGCGAC
TGCGCCGCGACTGCGGAGAGAGGGAGAGATACGGTTAGCCTTCTCGCTCGGATCGCTCTCGCTTTACGGC
GCAGCCATTATGGTGCGCGTAGTCTTATCTGTATCTCGCTCTTACGCACGTCAGACTTGGAATAGCCCTC
TCTCTTTTTGAGTTATCGGCACTTTGGTTCTGCCGTTATGGCGGCATCGTGGTGTCACGCTCTATATAAA
CATGGACCGCAGTTTGAGCTAGTGCCATTGCTACAGGCATCGTTGCCCGACATTTTGCCCTCCGGTTCCC
AACGATCAACTGCAGAGGCAGCGACTGCGCCGCGACTGCGGAGAGAGGGAGAGATACGGTTAGCCTTCTC
GCTCGGATCGCTCTCGCTTTACGGCGCAGCCATTATGGTGCGCGTAGTCTTATCTGTATCTCGCTCTTAC
GCACGTCAGACTTGGAATAGCCCTCTCTCTTTTTGAGTTATCGGCACTTTGGTTCTGCCGTTATGGCGGC
ATCGTGGTGTCACGCTCTATATAAACATGGACCGCAGTTTGAGCTAGTGCCATTGCTACAGGCATCGTTG
CCCGACATTTTGCCCTCCGGTTCCCAACGATCAACTGCAGAGGCAGCGACTGCGCCGCGACTGCGGAGAG
AGGGAGAGATACGGTTAGCCTTCTCGCTCGGATCGCTCTCGCTTTACGGCGCAGCCATTATGGTGCGCGT
AGTCTTATCTGTATCTCGCTCTTACGCACGTCAGACTTGGAATAGCCCTCTCTCTTTTTGAGTTATCGGC
ACTTTGGTTCTGCCGTTATGGCGGCATCGTGGTGTCACGCTCTATATAAACATGGACCGCAGTTTGAGCT
AGTGCCATTGCTACAGGCATCGTTGCCCGACATTTTGCCCTCCGGTTCCCAACGATCAACTGCAGAGGCA
GCGACTGCGCCGCGACTGCGGAGAGAGGGAGAGATACGGTTAGCCTTCTCGCTCGGATCGCTCTCGCTTT
ACGGCGCAGCCATTATGGTGCGCGTAGTCTTATCTGTATCTCGCTCTTACGCACGTCAGACTTGGAATAG
CCCTCTCTCTTTTTGAGTTATCGGCACTTTGGTTCTGCCGTTATGGCGGCATCGTGGTGTCACGCTCTAT
ATAAACATGGACCGCAGTTTGAGCTAGTGCCATTGCTACAGGCATCGTTGCCCGACATTTTGCCCTCCGG
TTCCCAACGATCAACTGCAGAGGCAGCGACTGCGCCGCGACTGCGGAGAGAGGGAGAGATACGGTTAGCC
TTCTCGCTCGGATCGCTCTCGCTTTACGGCGCAGCCATTATGGTGCGCGTAGTCTTATCTGTATCTCGCT
CTTACGCACGTCAGACTTGGAATAGCCCTCTCTCTTTTTGAGTTATCGGCACTTTGGTTCTGCCGTTATG
GCGGCATCGTGGTGTCACGCTCTATATAAACATGGACCGCAGTTTGAGCTAGTGCCATTGCTACAGGCAT
CGTTGCCCGACATTTTGCCCTCCGGTTCCCAACGATCAACTGCAGAGGCAGCGACTGCGCCGCGACTGCG
GAGAGAGGGAGAGATACGGTTAGCCTTCTCGCTCGGATCGCTCTCGCTTTACGGCGCAGCCATTATGGTG
CGCGTAGTCTTATCTGTATCTCGCTCTTACGCACGTCAGACTTGGAATAGCCCTCTCTCTTTTTGAGTTA
TCGGCACTTTGGTTCTGCCGTTATGGCGGCATCGTGGTGTCACGCTCTATATAAACATGGACCGCAGTTT
GAGCTAGTGCCATTGCTACAGGCATCGTTGCCCGACATTTTGCCCTCCGGTTCCCAACGATCAACTGCAG
AGGCAGCGACTGCGCCGCGACTGCGGAGAGAGGGAGAGATACGGTTAGCCTTCTCGCTCGGATCGCTCTC
GCTTTACGGCGCAGCCATTATGGTGCGCGTAGTCTTATCTGTATCTCGCTCTTACGCACGTCAGACTTGG
AATAGCCCTCTCTCTTTTTGAGTTATCGGCACTTTGGTTCTGCCGTTATGGCGGCATCGTGGTGTCACGC
TCTATATAAACATGGACCGCAGTTTGAGCTAGTGCCATTGCTACAGGCATCGTTGCCCGACATTTTGCCC
TCCGGTTCCCAACGATCAACTGCAGAGGCAGCGACTGCGCCGCGACTGCGGAGAGAGGGAGAGATACGGT
TAGCCTTCTCGCTCGGATCGCTCTCGCTTTACGGCGCAGCCATTATGGTGCGCGTAGTCTTATCTGTATC
TCGCTCTTACGCACGTCAGACTTGGAATAGCCCTCTCTCTTTTTGAGTTATCGGCACTTTGGTTCTGCCG
TTATGGCGGCATCGTGGTGTCACGCTCTATATAAACATGGACCGCAGTTTGAGCATGACTTGAAGCACAA
CTTACCTAAGCCATGACAGCCTCCTGTCGTGTATCACTGACAGCTCGACTCTCTACGATATCTAAGCTGA
TCTCGAGTCGAGAAATTTCTCTGGCCGTTATTCGTTATTCTCTCTTTTCTTTTTGGGTCTCTCCCTCTCT
GCACTAATGCTCTCTCACTCTGTCACACAGTAAACGGCATACTGCTCTCGTTGGTTCGAGAGAGCGCGCC
TCGAATGTTCGCGAAAAGAGCGCCGGAGTATAAATAGAGGCGCTTCGTCTACGGAGCGACAATTCAATTC
AAACAAGCAAAGTGAACACGTCGCTAAGCGAAAGCTAAGCAAATAAACAAGCGCAGCTGAACAAGCTAAA
CAATCTGCAGTAAAGTGCAAGTTAAAGTGAATCAATTAAAAGTAACCAGCAACCAAGTAAATCAACTGCA
ACTACTGAAATCTGCCAAGAAGTAATTATTGAATACAAGAAGAGAACTCTGTTTAAACAAAATGGACTAT
AAGGACCACGACGGAGACTACAAGGATCATGATATTGATTACAAAGACGATGACGATAAGATGGCCCCAA
AGAAGAAGCGGAAGGTCGGTATCCACGGAGTCCCAGCAGCCGACAAGAAGTACAGCATCGGCCTGGACAT
CGGCACCAACTCTGTGGGCTGGGCCGTGATCACCGACGAGTACAAGGTGCCCAGCAAGAAATTCAAGGTG
CTGGGCAACACCGACCGGCACAGCATCAAGAAGAACCTGATCGGAGCCCTGCTGTTCGACAGCGGCGAAA
CAGCCGAGGCCACCCGGCTGAAGAGAACCGCCAGAAGAAGATACACCAGACGGAAGAACCGGATCTGCTA
TCTGCAAGAGATCTTCAGCAACGAGATGGCCAAGGTGGACGACAGCTTCTTCCACAGACTGGAAGAGTCC
TTCCTGGTGGAAGAGGATAAGAAGCACGAGCGGCACCCCATCTTCGGCAACATCGTGGACGAGGTGGCCT
ACCACGAGAAGTACCCCACCATCTACCACCTGAGAAAGAAACTGGTGGACAGCACCGACAAGGCCGACCT
GCGGCTGATCTATCTGGCCCTGGCCCACATGATCAAGTTCCGGGGCCACTTCCTGATCGAGGGCGACCTG
AACCCCGACAACAGCGACGTGGACAAGCTGTTCATCCAGCTGGTGCAGACCTACAACCAGCTGTTCGAGG
AAAACCCCATCAACGCCAGCGGCGTGGACGCCAAGGCCATCCTGTCTGCCAGACTGAGCAAGAGCAGACG
GCTGGAAAATCTGATCGCCCAGCTGCCCGGCGAGAAGAAGAATGGCCTGTTCGGAAACCTGATTGCCCTG
AGCCTGGGCCTGACCCCCAACTTCAAGAGCAACTTCGACCTGGCCGAGGATGCCAAACTGCAGCTGAGCA
AGGACACCTACGACGACGACCTGGACAACCTGCTGGCCCAGATCGGCGACCAGTACGCCGACCTGTTTCT
GGCCGCCAAGAACCTGTCCGACGCCATCCTGCTGAGCGACATCCTGAGAGTGAACACCGAGATCACCAAG
GCCCCCCTGAGCGCCTCTATGATCAAGAGATACGACGAGCACCACCAGGACCTGACCCTGCTGAAAGCTC
TCGTGCGGCAGCAGCTGCCTGAGAAGTACAAAGAGATTTTCTTCGACCAGAGCAAGAACGGCTACGCCGG
CTACATTGACGGCGGAGCCAGCCAGGAAGAGTTCTACAAGTTCATCAAGCCCATCCTGGAAAAGATGGAC
GGCACCGAGGAACTGCTCGTGAAGCTGAACAGAGAGGACCTGCTGCGGAAGCAGCGGACCTTCGACAACG
GCAGCATCCCCCACCAGATCCACCTGGGAGAGCTGCACGCCATTCTGCGGCGGCAGGAAGATTTTTACCC
ATTCCTGAAGGACAACCGGGAAAAGATCGAGAAGATCCTGACCTTCCGCATCCCCTACTACGTGGGCCCT
CTGGCCAGGGGAAACAGCAGATTCGCCTGGATGACCAGAAAGAGCGAGGAAACCATCACCCCCTGGAACT
TCGAGGAAGTGGTGGACAAGGGCGCTTCCGCCCAGAGCTTCATCGAGCGGATGACCAACTTCGATAAGAA
CCTGCCCAACGAGAAGGTGCTGCCCAAGCACAGCCTGCTGTACGAGTACTTCACCGTGTATAACGAGCTG
ACCAAAGTGAAATACGTGACCGAGGGAATGAGAAAGCCCGCCTTCCTGAGCGGCGAGCAGAAAAAGGCCA
TCGTGGACCTGCTGTTCAAGACCAACCGGAAAGTGACCGTGAAGCAGCTGAAAGAGGACTACTTCAAGAA
AATCGAGTGCTTCGACTCCGTGGAAATCTCCGGCGTGGAAGATCGGTTCAACGCCTCCCTGGGCACATAC
CACGATCTGCTGAAAATTATCAAGGACAAGGACTTCCTGGACAATGAGGAAAACGAGGACATTCTGGAAG
ATATCGTGCTGACCCTGACACTGTTTGAGGACAGAGAGATGATCGAGGAACGGCTGAAAACCTATGCCCA
CCTGTTCGACGACAAAGTGATGAAGCAGCTGAAGCGGCGGAGATACACCGGCTGGGGCAGGCTGAGCCGG
AAGCTGATCAACGGCATCCGGGACAAGCAGTCCGGCAAGACAATCCTGGATTTCCTGAAGTCCGACGGCT
TCGCCAACAGAAACTTCATGCAGCTGATCCACGACGACAGCCTGACCTTTAAAGAGGACATCCAGAAAGC
CCAGGTGTCCGGCCAGGGCGATAGCCTGCACGAGCACATTGCCAATCTGGCCGGCAGCCCCGCCATTAAG
AAGGGCATCCTGCAGACAGTGAAGGTGGTGGACGAGCTCGTGAAAGTGATGGGCCGGCACAAGCCCGAGA
ACATCGTGATCGAAATGGCCAGAGAGAACCAGACCACCCAGAAGGGACAGAAGAACAGCCGCGAGAGAAT
GAAGCGGATCGAAGAGGGCATCAAAGAGCTGGGCAGCCAGATCCTGAAAGAACACCCCGTGGAAAACACC
CAGCTGCAGAACGAGAAGCTGTACCTGTACTACCTGCAGAATGGGCGGGATATGTACGTGGACCAGGAAC
TGGACATCAACCGGCTGTCCGACTACGATGTGGACCATATCGTGCCTCAGAGCTTTCTGAAGGACGACTC
CATCGACAACAAGGTGCTGACCAGAAGCGACAAGAACCGGGGCAAGAGCGACAACGTGCCCTCCGAAGAG
GTCGTGAAGAAGATGAAGAACTACTGGCGGCAGCTGCTGAACGCCAAGCTGATTACCCAGAGAAAGTTCG
ACAATCTGACCAAGGCCGAGAGAGGCGGCCTGAGCGAACTGGATAAGGCCGGCTTCATCAAGAGACAGCT
GGTGGAAACCCGGCAGATCACAAAGCACGTGGCACAGATCCTGGACTCCCGGATGAACACTAAGTACGAC
GAGAATGACAAGCTGATCCGGGAAGTGAAAGTGATCACCCTGAAGTCCAAGCTGGTGTCCGATTTCCGGA
AGGATTTCCAGTTTTACAAAGTGCGCGAGATCAACAACTACCACCACGCCCACGACGCCTACCTGAACGC
CGTCGTGGGAACCGCCCTGATCAAAAAGTACCCTAAGCTGGAAAGCGAGTTCGTGTACGGCGACTACAAG
GTGTACGACGTGCGGAAGATGATCGCCAAGAGCGAGCAGGAAATCGGCAAGGCTACCGCCAAGTACTTCT
TCTACAGCAACATCATGAACTTTTTCAAGACCGAGATTACCCTGGCCAACGGCGAGATCCGGAAGCGGCC
TCTGATCGAGACAAACGGCGAAACCGGGGAGATCGTGTGGGATAAGGGCCGGGATTTTGCCACCGTGCGG
AAAGTGCTGAGCATGCCCCAAGTGAATATCGTGAAAAAGACCGAGGTGCAGACAGGCGGCTTCAGCAAAG
AGTCTATCCTGCCCAAGAGGAACAGCGATAAGCTGATCGCCAGAAAGAAGGACTGGGACCCTAAGAAGTA
CGGCGGCTTCGACAGCCCCACCGTGGCCTATTCTGTGCTGGTGGTGGCCAAAGTGGAAAAGGGCAAGTCC
AAGAAACTGAAGAGTGTGAAAGAGCTGCTGGGGATCACCATCATGGAAAGAAGCAGCTTCGAGAAGAATC
CCATCGACTTTCTGGAAGCCAAGGGCTACAAAGAAGTGAAAAAGGACCTGATCATCAAGCTGCCTAAGTA
CTCCCTGTTCGAGCTGGAAAACGGCCGGAAGAGAATGCTGGCCTCTGCCGGCGAACTGCAGAAGGGAAAC
GAACTGGCCCTGCCCTCCAAATATGTGAACTTCCTGTACCTGGCCAGCCACTATGAGAAGCTGAAGGGCT
CCCCCGAGGATAATGAGCAGAAACAGCTGTTTGTGGAACAGCACAAGCACTACCTGGACGAGATCATCGA
GCAGATCAGCGAGTTCTCCAAGAGAGTGATCCTGGCCGACGCTAATCTGGACAAAGTGCTGTCCGCCTAC
AACAAGCACCGGGATAAGCCCATCAGAGAGCAGGCCGAGAATATCATCCACCTGTTTACCCTGACCAATC
TGGGAGCCCCTGCCGCCTTCAAGTACTTTGACACCACCATCGACCGGAAGAGGTACACCAGCACCAAAGA
GGTGCTGGACGCCACCCTGATCCACCAGAGCATCACCGGCCTGTACGAGACACGGATCGACCTGTCTCAG
CTGGGAGGCGACAAAAGGCCGGCGGCCACGAAAAAGGCCGGCCAGGCAAAAAAGAAAAAGGAGGGCAGAG
GAAGTCTTCTAACATGCGGTGACGTGGAGGAGAATCCCGGCCCTATGGTGAGCAAGGGCGAGGAGCTGTT
CACCGGGGTGGTGCCCATCCTGGTCGAGCTGGACGGCGACGTAAACGGCCACAAGTTCAGCGTGTCCGGC
GAGGGCGAGGGCGATGCCACCTACGGCAAGCTGACCCTGAAGTTCATCTGCACCACCAGCAAGCTGCCCG
TGCCCTGGCCCACCCTCGTGACCACCCTGACCTACGGCGTGCAGTGCTTCAGCCGCTACCCCGACCACAT
GAAGCAGCACGACTTCTTCAAGTCCGCCATGCCCGAAGGCTACGTCCAGGAGCGCACCATCTTCTTCAAG
GACGACGGCAACTACAAGACCCGCGCCGAGGTGAAGTTCGAGGGCGACACCCTGGTGAACCGCATCGAGC
TGAAGGGCATCGACTTCAAGGAGGACGGCAACATCCTGGGGCACAAGCTGGAGTACAACTACAACAGCCA
CAACGTCTATATCATGGCCGACAAGCAGAAGAACGGCATCAAGGTGAACTTCAAGATCCGCCACAACATC
GAGGACGGCAGCGTGCAGCTCGCCGACCACTACCAGCAGAACACCCCCATCGGCGACGGCCCCGTGCTGC
TGCCCGACAACCACTACCTGAGCACCCAGTCCGCCCTGAGCAAAGACCCCAACGAGAAGCGCGATCACAT
GGTCCTGCTGGAGTTCGTGACCGCCGCCGGGATCACTCTCGGCATGGACGAGCTGTACAAGTAATTAATT
AACTAGAATGAATCGTTTTTAAAATAACAAATCAATTGTTTTATAATATTCGTACGATTCTTTGATTATG
TAATAAAATGTGATCATTAGGAAGATTACGAAAAATATAAAAAATATGAGTTCTGTGTGTATAACAAATG
CTGTAAACGCCACAATTGTGTTTGTTGCAAATAAACCCATGATTATTTGATTAAAATTGTTGTTTTCTTT
GTTCATAGACAATAGTGTGTTTTGCCTAAACGTGTACTGCATAAACTCCATGCGAGTGTATAGCGAGCTA
GTGGCTAACGCTTGCCCCACCAAAGTAGATTCGTCAAAATCCTCAATTTCATCACCCTCCTCCAAGTTTA
ACATTTGGCCGTCGGAATTAACTTCTAAAGATGCCACATAATCTAATAAATGAAATAGAGATTCAAACGT
GGCGTCATCGTCCGTTTCGACCATTTCCGAAAAGAACTCGGGCATAAACTCTATGATTTCTCTGGACGTG
GTGTTGTCGAAACTCTCAAAGTACGCAGTCAGGAACGTGCGCGACATGTCGTCGGGAAACTCGCGCGGAA
ACATGTTGTTGTAACCGAACGGGTCCCATAGCGCCAAAACCAAATCTGCCAGCGTCAATAGAATGAGCAC
GATGCCGACAATGGAGCTGGCTTGGATAGCGATTCGAGTTAACGGCCGGAGGCCTGATCCACTAGTGTCG
ACGATGTAGGTCACGGTCTCGAAGCCGCGGTGCGGGTGCCAGGGCGTGCCCTTGGGCTCCCCGGGCGCGT
ACTCCACCTCACCCATCTGGTCCATCATGATGAACGGGTCGAGGTGGCGGTAGTTGATCCCGGCGAACGC
GCGGCGCACCGGGAAGCCCTCGCCCTCGAAACCGCTGGGCGCGGTGGTCACGGTGAGCACGGGACGTGCG
ACGGCGTCGGCGGGTGCGGATACGCGGGGCAGCGTCAGCGGGTTCTCGACGGTCACGGCGGGCATGTCGA
CACTAGTTCTAGCCAGCTTTTGTTCCCTTTAGTGAGGGTTAATTTCGAGCTTGGCGTAATCATGGTCATA
GCTGTTTCCTGTGTGAAATTGTTATCCGCTCACAATTCCACACAACATACGAGCCGGAAGCATAAAGTGT
AAAGCCTGGGGTGCCTAATGAGTGAGCTAACTCACATTAATTGCGTTGCGCTCACTGCCCGCTTTCCAGT
CGGGAAACCTGTCGTGCCAGCTGCATTAATGAATCGGCCAACGCGCGGGGAGAGGCGGTTTGCGTATTGG
GCGCTCTTCCGCTTCCTCGCTCACTGACTCGCTGCGCTCGGTCGTTCGGCTGCGGCGAGCGGTATCAGCT
CACTCAAAGGCGGTAATACGGTTATCCACAGAATCAGGGGATAACGCAGGAAAGAACATGTGAGCAAAAG
GCCAGCAAAAGGCCAGGAACCGTAAAAAGGCCGCGTTGCTGGCGTTTTTCCATAGGCTCCGCCCCCCTGA
CGAGCATCACAAAAATCGACGCTCAAGTCAGAGGTGGCGAAACCCGACAGGACTATAAAGATACCAGGCG
TTTCCCCCTGGAAGCTCCCTCGTGCGCTCTCCTGTTCCGACCCTGCCGCTTACCGGATACCTGTCCGCCT
TTCTCCCTTCGGGAAGCGTGGCGCTTTCTCATAGCTCACGCTGTAGGTATCTCAGTTCGGTGTAGGTCGT
TCGCTCCAAGCTGGGCTGTGTGCACGAACCCCCCGTTCAGCCCGACCGCTGCGCCTTATCCGGTAACTAT
CGTCTTGAGTCCAACCCGGTAAGACACGACTTATCGCCACTGGCAGCAGCCACTGGTAACAGGATTAGCA
GAGCGAGGTATGTAGGCGGTGCTACAGAGTTCTTGAAGTGGTGGCCTAACTACGGCTACACTAGAAGAAC
AGTATTTGGTATCTGCGCTCTGCTGAAGCCAGTTACCTTCGGAAAAAGAGTTGGTAGCTCTTGATCCGGC
AAACAAACCACCGCTGGTAGCGGTGGTTTTTTTGTTTGCAAGCAGCAGATTACGCGCAGAAAAAAAGGAT
CTCAAGAAGATCCTTTGATCTTTTCTACGGGGTCTGACGCTCAGTGGAACGAAAACTCACGTTAAGGGAT
TTTGGTCATGAGATTATCAAAAAGGATCTTCACCTAGATCCTTTTAAATTAAAAATGAAGTTTTAAATCA
ATCTAAAGTATATATGAGTAAACTTGGTCTGACAGTTACCAATGCTTAATCAGTGAGGCACCTATCTCAG
CGATCTGTCTATTTCGTTCATCCATAGTTGCCTGACTCCCCGTCGTGTAGATAACTACGATACGGGAGGG
CTTACCATCTGGCCCCAGTGCTGCAATGATACCGCGAGACCCACGCTCACCGGCTCCAGATTTATCAGCA
ATAAACCAGCCAGCCGGAAGGGCCGAGCGCAGAAGTGGTCCTGCAACTTTATCCGCCTCCATCCAGTCTA
TTAATTGTTGCCGGGAAGCTAGAGTAAGTAGTTCGCCAGTTAATAGTTTGCGCAACGTTGTTGCCATTGC
TACAGGCATCGTGGTGTCACGCTCGTCGTTTGGTATGGCTTCATTCAGCTCCGGTTCCCAACGATCAAGG
CGAGTTACATGATCCCCCATGTTGTGCAAAAAAGCGGTTAGCTCCTTCGGTCCTCCGATCGTTGTCAGAA
GTAAGTTGGCCGCAGTGTTATCACTCATGGTTATGGCAGCACTGCATAATTCTCTTACTGTCATGCCATC
CGTAAGATGCTTTTCTGTGACTGGTGAGTACTCAACCAAGTCATTCTGAGAATAGTGTATGCGGCGACCG
AGTTGCTCTTGCCCGGCGTCAATACGGGATAATACCGCGCCACATAGCAGAACTTTAAAAGTGCTCATCA
TTGGAAAACGTTCTTCGGGGCGAAAACTCTCAAGGATCTTACCGCTGTTGAGATCCAGTTCGATGTAACC
CACTCGTGCACCCAACTGATCTTCAGCATCTTTTACTTTCACCAGCGTTTCTGGGTGAGCAAAAACAGGA
AGGCAAAATGCCGCAAAAAAGGGAATAAGGGCGACACGGAAATGTTGAATACTCATACTCTTCCTTTTTC
AATATTATTGAAGCATTTATCAGGGTTATTGTCTCATGAGCGGATACATATTTGAATGTATTTAGAAAAA
TAAACAAATAGGGGTTCCGCGCACATTTCCCCGAAAAGTGCCAC
